Addgene plasmid #13594: integrin beta6 pWZL Blast2
Depositing lab: Dean Sheppard. Depositing organization: University of California, San Francisco (UCSF).
Backbone
  Vector backbone: pWZL Blast2
  Backbone size w/o insert (bp): 6000
  Vector type: Mammalian Expression, Retroviral
  Selectable markers: Blasticidin
Growth in bacteria
  Bacterial resistance: Ampicillin, 100 μg/mL
  Growth temperature: 37°C
  Growth strain: DH5alpha
  Copy number: High Copy
Gene/Insert
  Gene/Insert name: integrin beta 6 (alt name: ITGB6)
  Species: H. sapiens (human)
  Insert size (bp): 2400
  GenBank ID: NM_000888
  Entrez Gene: ITGB6 (a.k.a. AI1H)
  Cloning method: Restriction Enzyme; 5′ cloning site EcoRI (not destroyed); 3′ cloning site XhoI (not destroyed)
  Sequencing primers: 5′ pBABE 5'
Terms and licenses: Academic/Nonprofit Terms; Industry Terms: Not Available to Industry
How to cite: integrin beta6 pWZL Blast2 was a gift from Dean Sheppard (Addgene plasmid # 13594 ; http://n2t.net/addgene:13594 ; RRID:Addgene_13594)
