[The description below was written by a language model from this plasmid's Addgene catalogue record.]
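Description:
integrin beta6 pWZL Blast2 is a retroviral mammalian expression plasmid carrying the human integrin beta 6 cDNA (ITGB6) in the pWZL Blast2 backbone. The insert of about 2.4 kb was placed into the roughly 6 kb backbone by restriction cloning between EcoRI at the 5′ end and XhoI at the 3′ end, and both sites remain intact, so the coding fragment can be excised again. In bacteria the plasmid is maintained at high copy number under ampicillin selection. In mammalian cells the selectable marker is blasticidin resistance.

No feature table accompanies the record, so the promoter, the packaging signal and the arrangement of the resistance cassette are not explicitly stated. Vectors of the pWZL family are generally Moloney murine leukaemia virus-derived. In these vectors the long terminal repeats flank the cargo, the 5′ LTR drives transcription of the inserted gene, and the drug-resistance gene is typically expressed from the same transcript downstream of an IRES. That layout is an expectation from the backbone name, not something documented here. No epitope tag or reporter fusion is recorded for the insert.

As a retroviral construct, the plasmid would be introduced into a packaging cell line to produce virus particles. These particles transduce target cells and integrate the cassette stably, after which blasticidin enriches for cells carrying it. The beta 6 subunit pairs with the alpha v subunit to form the αvβ6 integrin. A plausible use is therefore generating cell populations that stably express human beta 6 to study this receptor, although the record does not state a specific purpose.
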