>Addgene plasmid #13594 | integrin beta6 pWZL Blast2 | addgene partial sequence | sequence record 131848 | pBABE5 5'-CTTTATCCAGCCCTCAC-3'
TTCTGCAGATTCGAGATCCATTGTGCTCTAAAGGCAAGAACTGAAACGAATGGGGATTGAACTGCTTTGC
CTGTTCTTTCTATTTCTAGGAAGGAATGATCACGTACAAGGTGGCTGTGCCCTGGGAGGTGCAGAAACCT
GTGAAGACTGCCTGCTTATTGGACCTCAGTGTGCCTGGTGTGCTCAGGAGAATTTTACTCATCCATCTGG
AGTTGGCGAAAGGTGTGATACCCCAGCAAACCTTTTAGCTAAAGGATGTCAATTAAACTTCATCGAAAAC
CCTGTCTCCCAAGTAGAAATACTTAAAAATAAGCCTCTCAGTGTAGGCAGACAGAAAAATAGTTCTGACA
TTGTTCAGATTGCGCCTCAAAGCTTGATCCTTAAGTTGAGACCAGGTGGTGCGCAGACTCTGCAGGTGCA
TGTCCGCCAGACTGAGGACTACCCGGTGGATTTGTATTACCTCATGGACCTCTCCGCCTCCATGGATGAC
GACCTCAACACAATAAAGGAGCTGGGCTCCCGGCTTTCCAAAGAGATGTCTAAATTAACCAGCAACTTTA
GACTGGGCTTCGGATCTTTTGTGGAAAAACCTGTATCCCCTTTCGTGAAAACAACACCAGAAGAAATTGC
CAACCCTTGCAGTAGTATTCCATACTTCTGTTTACCTACATTTGGATTCAAGCACATTTTGCCATTGACA
AATGATGCTGAAAGATTCAATGAAATTGTGAAGAATCAGAAAATTTCTGCTAATATTGACACACCCGAAG
GTGGATTTGATGCAATTATGCAAGCTGCTGTGTGTAAGGAAA
